>Addgene plasmid #30214 | p3xFLAG-CMV10-hTel2 | addgene partial sequence | sequence record 35372 | 30214 with CMV-F
ACCGTCAGAATTAACCATGGACTACAAAGACCATGACGGTGATTATAAAGATCATGACATCGATTACAAG
GATGACGATGACAAGCTTGCGGCCGCGAATTCATCGATAGATCTGATGGAGCCAGCACCCTCAGAGGTTC
GACTCGCCGTCCGGGAAGCCATTCATGCCCTCTCGTCTTCGGAGGATGGCGGCCACATCTTCTGCACCCT
GGAGTCCCTGAAGCGGTATCTCGGTGAGATGGAGCCTCCAGCGCTCCCGAGGGAGAAGGAGGAGTTTGCC
TCGGCCCACTTCTCGCCTGTCCTCAGATGTCTTGCCAGCAGGCTGAGCCCAGCCTGGCTGGAGCTGCTGC
CCCATGGCCGCCTGGAGGAGCTGTGGGCCAGCTTCTTCCTGGAGGGCCCGGCGGACCAAGCCTTCCTGGT
GTTGATGGAGACCATCGAGGGTGCTGCGGGCCCCAGCTTCCGGCTGATGAAGATGGCGCGGCTGCTGGCC
AGATTCCTGCGCGAGGGCCGGCTGGCAGTGCTGATGGAGGCGCAGTGTCGGCAGCAGACGCGGCCCGGCT
TCATCCTGCTCCGGGAGACGCTGCTGGGCAAGGTGGTGGCCCTGCCCGATCACCTGGGCAACCGCCTGCA
GCAGGAGAACTTGGCCGAGTTCTTCCCCCAGAACTACTTCCGCCTGCTCGGCGAGGAGGTCGTCCGGGTG
CTGCAGGCGGTTGTGGACTCTCTCCAAGGTGGCCTGGATTCCTCCGTGTCCTTCGTGTCTCAGGTCCTTG
GGAAAGCCTGTGTCCACGGGAGGCAGCAGGAGATCCTGGGCGTGCTGGTACCCCGGCTGGCAGCGCTCAC
CCAGGGCAGCTACCTGCACCAGCGCGTCTGCTGGCGCCTGGTGG
