[The description below was written by a language model from this plasmid's Addgene catalogue record.]
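Description:
p3xFLAG-CMV10-hTel2 is a mammalian expression plasmid built on the commercial p3xFLAG-CMV10 backbone (about 6.3 kb without insert). It is maintained in E. coli as a high-copy plasmid under ampicillin selection, and it also carries a neomycin resistance marker, so transfected mammalian cells can be selected with G418 to obtain stable lines as well as being used for transient expression. No feature table accompanies the record, so details such as the bacterial origin or polyadenylation signals are not itemised. The backbone name and the CMV sequencing primers indicate that expression is driven by the cytomegalovirus immediate-early promoter, a strong constitutive promoter in most mammalian cell types.

The insert is the human telomere maintenance 2 gene (TELO2, also called Tel2, HCLK2 or CLK2), roughly 2.5 kb in length. It was cloned by restriction digestion into a BglII site that is retained at both the 5′ and 3′ junctions. Because the same enzyme flanks both ends, the cloning was not inherently directional. The coding sequence is fused to the backbone-encoded FLAG tag at the N terminus, which in this vector family is a triple FLAG epitope that gives sensitive detection and efficient capture with anti-FLAG antibodies.

The associated study addressed the roles of Tti1 and Tel2 in the assembly of mammalian target of rapamycin (mTOR) complexes. The construct is therefore suited to overexpressing tagged human Tel2 in cultured cells for immunoblotting, immunoprecipitation and analysis of its binding partners.
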