Addgene plasmid #30214: p3xFLAG-CMV10-hTel2
Depositing lab: Noboru Mizushima. Depositing organization: University of Tokyo, Graduate School of Medicine. Publication: Tti1 and Tel2 are critical factors in mammalian target of rapamycin complex assembly. Kaizuka T, Hara T, Oshiro N, Kikkawa U, Yonezawa K, Takehana K, Iemura S, Natsume T, Mizushima N. J Biol Chem. 2010 Jun 25. 285(26):20109-16. 10.1074/jbc.M110.121699 PubMed 20427287.
Backbone
  Vector backbone: p3xFLAG-CMV10
  Backbone manufacturer: Sigma
  Backbone size w/o insert (bp): 6299
  Vector type: Mammalian Expression
  Selectable markers: Neomycin (select with G418)
Growth in bacteria
  Bacterial resistance: Ampicillin, 100 μg/mL
  Growth temperature: 37°C
  Growth strain: DH5alpha
  Copy number: High Copy
Gene/Insert
  Gene/Insert name: telomere maintenance 2 (alt names: Tel2; HCLK2)
  Species: H. sapiens (human)
  Insert size (bp): 2514
  GenBank ID: EAW85648.1
  Entrez Gene: TELO2 (a.k.a. CLK2, TEL2, YHFS)
  Tag / fusion protein: FLAG (N terminal on backbone)
  Cloning method: Restriction Enzyme; 5′ cloning site BglII (not destroyed); 3′ cloning site BglII (not destroyed)
  Sequencing primers: 5′ CMV 30 sequencing primer; 3′ CMV 24 sequencing primer
Terms and licenses: Academic/Nonprofit Terms; Industry Terms: Not Available to Industry
How to cite: p3xFLAG-CMV10-hTel2 was a gift from Noboru Mizushima (Addgene plasmid # 30214 ; http://n2t.net/addgene:30214 ; RRID:Addgene_30214)
